>Addgene plasmid #226373 | pET28 His6-mEGFP-D4H | addgene full sequence | sequence record 446869 | Addgene NGS Result
TGGCGAATGGG
[124 nt withheld, positions 12-135]
C
[91 nt withheld, positions 137-227]
A
[49 nt withheld, positions 229-277]
CCTTTGACGTTGGAGTCCACGTTCTTT
[37 nt withheld, positions 305-341]
ACCCTATCTCGGTCTATTCTTTTGATTTATAAGGGATTTTGCCGATTTCGGCCTATTGGTTAAAAAATGA
GCTGATTTAACAAAAATTTAACGCGAATTTTAACAAAATATTAACGCTTACAATTTAGGTGGCACTTTTC
GGGGAAATGTGCGCGGAACCCCTATTTGTTTATTTTTCTAAATACATTCAAATATGTATCCGCTCATGAA
TTAATTCTTAGAAAAACTCATCGAGCATCAAATGAAACTGCAATTTATTCATATCAGGATTATCAATACC
ATATTTTTGAAAAAGCCGTTTCTGTAATGAAGGAGAAAACTCACCGAGGCAGTTCCATAGGATGGCAAGA
TCCTGGTATCGGTCTGCGATTCCGACTCGTCCAACATCAATACAACCTATTAATTTCCCCTCGTCAAAAA
TAAGGTTATCAAGTGAGAAATCACCATGAGTGACGACTGAATCCGGTGAGAATGGCAAAAGTTTATGCAT
TTCTTTCCAGACTTGTTCAACAGGCCAGCCATTACGCTCGTCATCAAAATCACTCGCATCAACCAAACCG
TTATTCATTCGTGATTGCGCCTGAGCGAGACGAAATACGCGATCGCTGTTAAAAGGACAATTACAAACAG
GAATCGAATGCAACCGGCGCAGGAACACTGCCAGCGCATCAACAATATTTTCACCTGAATCAGGATATTC
TTCTAATACCTGGAATGCTGTTTTCCCGGGGATCGCAGTGGTGAGTAACCATGCATCATCAGGAGTACGG
ATAAAATGCTTGATGGTCGGAAGAGGCATAAATTCCGTCAGCCAGTTTAGTCTGACCATCTCATCTGTAA
CATCATTGGCAACGCTACCTTTGCCATGTTTCAGAAACAACTCTGGCGCATCGGGCTTCCCATACAATCG
ATAGATTGTCGCACCTGATTGCCCGACATTATCGCGAGCCCATTTATACCCATATAAATCAGCATCCATG
TTGGAATTTAATCGCGGCCTAGAGCAAGACGTTTCCCGTTGAATATGGCTCATAACACCCCTTGTATTAC
TGTTTATGTAAGCAGACAGTTTTATTGTTCATGACCAAAATCCCTTAACGTGAGTTTTCGTTCCACTGAG
CGTCAGACCCCGTAGAAAAGATCAAAGGATCTTCTTGAGATCCTTTTTTTCTGCGCGTAATCTGCTGCTT
GCAAACAAAAAAACCACCGCTACCAGCGGTGGTTTGTTTGCCGGATCAAGAGCTACCAACTCTTTTTCCG
AAGGTAACTGGCTTCAGCAGAGCGCAGATACCAAATACTGTCCTTCTAGTGTAGCCGTAGTTAGGCCACC
ACTTCAAGAACTCTGTAGCACCGCCTACATACCTCGCTCTGCTAATCCTGTTACCAGTGGCTGCTGCCAG
TGGCGATAAGTCGTGTCTTACCGGGTTGGACTCAAGACGATAGTTACCGGATAAGGCGCAGCGGTCGGGC
TGAACGGGGGGTTCGTGCACACAGCCCAGCTTGGAGCGAACGACCTACACCGAACTGAGATACCTACAGC
GTGAGCTATGAGAAAGCGCCACGCTTCCCGAAGGGAGAAAGGCGGACAGGTATCCGGTAAGCGGCAGGGT
CGGAACAGGAGAGCGCACGAGGGAGCTTCCAGGGGGAAACGCCTGGTATCTTTATAGTCCTGTCGGGTTT
CGCCACCTCTGACTTGAGCGTCGATTTTTGTGATGCTCGTCAGGGGGGCGGAGCCTATGGAAAAACGCCA
GCAACGCGGCCTTTTTACGGTTCCTGGCCTTTTGCTGGCCTTTTGCTCACATGTTCTTTCCTGCGTTATC
CCCTGATTCTGTGGATAACCGTATTACCGCCTTTGAGTGAGCTGATACCGCTCGCCGCAGCCGAACGACC
GAGCGCAGCGAGTCAGTGAGCGAGGAAGCGGAAGAGCGCCTGATGCGGTATTTTCTCCTTACGCATCTGT
GCGGTATTTCACACCGCAATGGTGCACTCTCAGTACAATCTGCTCTGATGCCGCATAGTTAAGCCAGTAT
ACACTCCGCTATCGCTACGTGACTGGGTCATGGCTGCGCCCCGACACCCGCCAACACCCGCTGACGCGCC
CTGACGGGCTTGTCTGCTCCCGGCATCCGCTTACAGACAAGCTGTGACCGTCTCCGGGAGCTGCATGTGT
CAGAGGTTTTCACCGTCATCACCGAAACGCGCGAGGCAGCTGCGGTAAAGCTCATCAGCGTGGTCGTGAA
GCGATTCACAGATGTCTGCCTGTTCATCCGCGTCCAGCTCGTTGAGTTTCTCCAGAAGCGTTAATGTCTG
GCTTCTGATAAAGCGGGCCATGTTAAGGGCGGTTTTTTCCTGTTTGGTCACTGATGCCTCCGTGTAAGGG
GGATTTCTGTTCATGGGGGTAATGATACCGATGAAACGAGAGAGGATGCTCACGATACGGGTTACTGATG
ATGAACATGCCCGGTTACTGGAACGTTGTGAGGGTAAACAACTGGCGGTATGGATGCGGCGGGACCAGAG
AAAAATCACTCAGGGTCAATGCCAGCGCTTCGTTAATACAGATGTAGGTGTTCCACAGGGTAGCCAGCAG
CATCCTGCGATGCAGATCCGGAACATAATGGTGCAGGGCGCTGACTTCCGCGTTTCCAGACTTTACGAAA
CACGGAAACCGAAGACCATTCATGTTGTTGCTCAGGTCGCAGACGTTTTGCAGCAGCAGTCGCTTCACGT
TCGCTCGCGTATCGGTGATTCATTCTGCTAACCAGTAAGGCAACCCCGCCAGCCTAGCCGGGTCCTCAAC
GACAGGAGCACGATCATGCGCACCCGTGGGGCCGCCATGCCGGCGATAATGGCCTGCTTCTCGCCGAAAC
GTTTGGTGGCGGGACCAGTGACGAAGGCTTGAGCGAGGGCGTGCAAGATTCCGAATACCGCAAGCGACAG
GCCGATCATCGTCGCGCTCCAGCGAAAGCGGTCCTCGCCGAAAATGACCCAGAGCGCTGCCGGCACCTGT
CCTACGAGTTGCATGATAAAGAAGACAGTCATAAGTGCGGCGACGATAGTCATGCCCCGCGCCCACCGGA
AGGAGCTGACTGGGTTGAAGGCTCTCAAGGGCATCGGTCGAGATCCCGGTGCCTAATGAGTGAGCTAACT
TACATTAATTGCGTTGCGCTCACTGCCCGCTTTCCAGTCGGGAAACCTGTCGTGCCAGCTGCATTAATGA
ATCGGCCAACGCGCGGGGAGAGGCGGTTTGCGTATTGGGCGCCAGGGTGGTTTTTCTTTTCACCAGTGAG
ACGGGCAACAGCTGATTGCCCTTCACCGCCTGGCCCTGAGAGAGTTGCAGCAAGCGGTCCACGCTGGTTT
GCCCCAGCAGGCGAAAATCCTGTTTGATGGTGGTTAACGGCGGGATATAACATGAGCTGTCTTCGGTATC
GTCGTATCCCACTACCGAGATATCCGCACCAACGCGCAGCCCGGACTCGGTAATGGCGCGCATTGCGCCC
AGCGCCATCTGATCGTTGGCAACCAGCATCGCAGTGGGAACGATGCCCTCATTCAGCATTTGCATGGTTT
GTTGAAAACCGGACATGGCACTCCAGTCGCCTTCCCGTTCCGCTATCGGCTGAATTTGATTGCGAGTGAG
ATATTTATGCCAGCCAGCCAGACGCAGACGCGCCGAGACAGAACTTAATGGGCCCGCTAACAGCGCGATT
TGCTGGTGACCCAATGCGACCAGATGCTCCACGCCCAGTCGCGTACCGTCTTCATGGGAGAAAATAATAC
TGTTGATGGGTGTCTGGTCAGAGACATCAAGAAATAACGCCGGAACATTAGTGCAGGCAGCTTCCACAGC
AATGGCATCCTGGTCATCCAGCGGATAGTTAATGATCAGCCCACTGACGCGTTGCGCGAGAAGATTGTGC
ACCGCCGCTTTACAGGCTTCGACGCCGCTTCGTTCTACCATCGACACCACCACGCTGGCACCCAGTTGAT
CGGCGCGAGATTTAATCGCCGCGACAATTTGCGACGGCGCGTGCAGGGCCAGACTGGAGGTGGCAACGCC
AATCAGCAACGACTGTTTGCCCGCCAGTTGTTGTGCCACGCGGTTGGGAATGTAATTCAGCTCCGCCATC
GCCGCTTCCACTTTTTCCCGCGTTTTCGCAGAAACGTGGCTGGCCTGGTTCACCACGCGGGAAACGGTCT
GATAAGAGACACCGGCATACTCTGCGACATCGTATAACGTTACTGGTTTCACATTCACCACCCTGAATTG
ACTCTCTTCCGGGCGCTATCATGCCATACCGCGAAAGGTTTTGCGCCATTCGATGGTGTCCGGGATCTCG
ACGCTCTCCCTTATGCGACTCCTGCATTAGGAAGCAGCCCAGTAGTAGGTTGAGGCCGTTGAGCACCGCC
GCCGCAAGGAATGGTGCATGCAAGGAGATGGCGCCCAACAGTCCCCCGGCCACGGGGCCTGCCACCATAC
CCACGCCGAAACAAGCGCTCATGAGCCCGAAGTGGCGAGCCCGATCTTCCCCATCGGTGATGTCGGCGAT
ATAGGCGCCAGCAACCGCACCTGTGGCGCCGGTGATGCCGGCCACGATGCGTCCGGCGTAGAGGATCGAG
ATCTCGATCCCGCGAAATTAATACGACTCACTATAGGGGAATTGTGAGCGGATAACAATTCCCCTCTAGA
AATAATTTTGTTTAACTTTAAGAAGGAGATATACCATGGGCAGCAGCCATCATCATCATCATCACAGCAG
CGGCCTGGTGCCGCGCGGCAGCCATATGGCTAGAGTGAGCAAGGGCGAGGAGCTGTTCACCGGGGTGGTG
CCCATCCTGGTCGAGCTGGACGGCGACGTAAACGGCCACAAGTTCAGCGTGTCCGGCGAGGGCGAGGGCG
ATGCCACCTACGGCAAGCTGACCCTGAAGTTCATCTGCACCACCGGCAAGCTGCCCGTGCCCTGGCCCAC
CCTCGTGACCACCCTGACCTACGGCGTGCAGTGCTTCAGCCGCTACCCCGACCACATGAAGCAGCACGAC
TTCTTCAAGTCCGCCATGCCCGAAGGCTACGTCCAGGAGCGCACCATCTTCTTCAAGGACGACGGCAACT
ACAAGACCCGCGCCGAGGTGAAGTTCGAGGGCGACACCCTGGTGAACCGCATCGAGCTGAAGGGCATCGA
CTTCAAGGAGGACGGCAACATCCTGGGGCACAAGCTGGAGTACAACTACAACAGCCACAACGTCTATATC
ATGGCCGACAAGCAGAAGAACGGCATCAAGGTGAACTTCAAGATCCGCCACAACATCGAGGACGGCAGCG
TGCAGCTCGCCGACCACTACCAGCAGAACACCCCCATCGGCGACGGCCCCGTGCTGCTGCCCGACAACCA
CTACCTGAGCACCCAGTCCAAGCTGAGCAAAGACCCCAACGAGAAGCGCGATCACATGGTCCTGCTGGAG
TTCGTGACCGCCGCCGGGATCACTCTCGGCATGGACGAGCTGTACAAGGCTAGCAAGGGAAAAATAAACT
TAGATCATAGTGGAGCCTATGTTGCACAGTTTGAAGTAGCCTGGGATGAAGTTTCATATGACAAAGAAGG
AAATGAAGTTTTAACTCATAAAACATGGGATGGAAATTATCAATCTAAAACAGCTCACTATTCAACAGTA
ATACCTCTTGAAGCTAATGCAAGAAATATAAGAATAAAAGCAAGAGAGTGTACAGGCCTTGCTTGGGAAT
GGTGGAGAGATGTTATAAGTGAATATGATGTTCCATTAACAAATAATATAAATGTTTCAATATGGGGAAC
AACTTTATACCCTGGATCTAGTATTACTTACAATTAAGAATTCGAGCTCCGTCGACAAGCTTGCGGCCGC
ACTCGAGCACCACCACCACCACCACTGAGATCCGGCTGCTAACAAAGCCCGAAAGGAAGCTGAGTTGGCT
GCTGCCACCGCTGAGCAATAACTAGCATAACCCCTTGGGGCCTCTAAACGGGTCTTGAGGGGTTTTTTGC
TGAAAGGAGGAACTATATCCGGAT
Features (pLannotate 1.2.2; 22 found; start..end, strand, type, name):
     12..440     +  rep_origin     f1 ori (sequence partly withheld): f1 bacteriophage origin of replication; arrow indicates direction of (+) strand synthesis
    493..550     +  promoter       AmpR promoter (fragment): bla
    559..1374    -  CDS            KanR: aminoglycoside phosphotransferase; aph(3')-Ia; confers resistance to kanamycin in bacteria or G418 (Geneticin®) in eukaryotes
   1496..2084    +  rep_origin     ori: high-copy-number ColE1/pMB1/pBR322/pUC origin of replication
   2270..2409    -  misc_feature   bom: basis of mobility region from pBR322
   2511..2702    -  CDS            rop: Rop protein, which maintains plasmids at low copy number; rop
   2719..3099    +  CDS            YPB1_ECOLX: Protein predicted: Swiss-Prot protein existence level 4. From Escherichia coli.
   3171..3462    -  CDS            TcR (fragment): tetracycline efflux protein; tet; confers resistance to tetracycline
   3477..3498    -  protein_bind   CAP binding site: CAP binding activates transcription in the presence of cAMP. E. coli catabolite activator protein
   3511..4593    -  CDS            lacI: lac repressor; lacI; The lac repressor binds to the lac operator to inhibit transcription in E. coli. This inhibition can be relieved by adding lactose or isopropyl-β-D-thiogalactopyranoside (IPTG).
   4594..4671    -  promoter       lacI promoter: lacI
   4679..4958    -  CDS            TcR (fragment): tetracycline efflux protein; tet; confers resistance to tetracycline
   4980..4998    +  promoter       T7 promoter: promoter for bacteriophage T7 RNA polymerase
   4999..5023    +  protein_bind   lac operator: The lac repressor binds to the lac operator to inhibit transcription in E. coli. This inhibition can be relieved by adding lactose or isopropyl-β-D-thiogalactopyranoside (IPTG). lac repressor encoded by lacI
   5038..5060    +  RBS            RBS: efficient ribosome binding site from bacteriophage T7 gene 10 (Olins and Rangwala, 1989)
   5079..5095    +  CDS            capTEV™ (fragment): composite tag for in vivo biotinylation, TEV protease cleavage, and 6xHis tagging
   5106..5123    +  CDS            thrombin site: thrombin recognition and cleavage site
   5136..5849    +  CDS            mEGFP: mEGFP is a basic (constitutively fluorescent) green fluorescent protein published in 2002, derived from Aequorea victoria. It has moderate acid sensitivity.
   5853..6185    +  CDS            pfo (fragment): TACY_CLOP1 - Also known as pfoA, pfoR. Experimental evidence at protein level: Swiss-Prot protein existence level 1. A cholesterol-dependent toxin that causes cytolysis by forming pores in cholesterol containing host membranes. After binding to target membranes, the protein assembles into a pre-pore complex. A conformation change leads to insertion in the host membrane and formation of an oligomeric pore complex. Cholesterol is required for binding to host cell membranes, membrane insertion and pore formation; cholesterol binding is mediated by a Thr-Leu pair in the C-terminus. Can be reversib
   6229..6246    +  CDS            9xHis (fragment): 9xHis affinity tag
   6256..6305    +  CDS            SET1 (fragment): solubility-enhancement tag derived from T7 phage gene 10B
   6313..6360    +  terminator     T7 terminator: transcription terminator for bacteriophage T7 RNA polymerase
