[The description below was written by a language model from this plasmid's Addgene catalogue record and pLannotate feature annotations shown in this document.]
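Description:
pET28 His6-mEGFP-D4H is a bacterial expression plasmid built on the Novagen pET28b backbone for producing a recombinant fluorescent cholesterol probe in E. coli. It is about 6.4 kb and is selected with kanamycin through an aminoglycoside phosphotransferase gene. Replication relies on a pBR322/ColE1-type origin accompanied by the bom region and the rop gene, and an f1 phage origin is also present. The short tetracycline-resistance and AmpR promoter fragments flagged in the annotation are backbone remnants rather than functional markers.

The expression cassette follows the standard pET arrangement. A T7 promoter is followed immediately by a lac operator, then the T7 gene 10 ribosome binding site, with a T7 terminator at the far end. The plasmid also carries lacI, so transcription is repressed until IPTG is added in a host that supplies T7 RNA polymerase. The open reading frame encodes an N-terminal His6 tag (picked up by the annotation as a fragment of a composite tag), a thrombin cleavage site, monomeric EGFP, and then D4H. D4H is the roughly 336 bp domain 4 of the Clostridium perfringens cholesterol-dependent cytolysin perfringolysin O (pfoA), carrying the D434S mutation. This isolated domain provides the toxin's cholesterol-binding activity. A His-tag-like fragment annotated downstream of the insert corresponds to the vector's optional C-terminal tag region, and the record lists only N-terminal tags, so whether this region is translated is not stated.

The His6 tag allows affinity purification of the mEGFP-D4H protein. According to the record, the purified protein is used as a fluorescent probe for visualizing and quantifying cholesterol distribution in mammalian cells.
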