Addgene plasmid #226373: pET28 His6-mEGFP-D4H
Purpose: Production of recombinant mEGFP-D4H, a fluorescent probe binding cholesterol
Depositing lab: Catherine Tomasetto. Depositing organization: Institut de Genetique et de Biologie Moleculaire et Cellulaire (IGBMC). Publication: Methods for Visualizing and Quantifying Cholesterol Distribution in Mammalian Cells Using Filipin and D4 Probes. Eichler J, Huver S, Knorr CJ, Wendling C, Kobayashi T, Tomasetto C, Alpy F. Methods Mol Biol. 2025;2888:101-118. doi: 10.1007/978-1-0716-4318-1_8. PubMed 39699727.
Backbone
  Vector backbone: pET28b
  Backbone manufacturer: Novagen
  Backbone size w/o insert (bp): 5368
  Total vector size (bp): 6389
  Vector type: Bacterial Expression
Growth in bacteria
  Bacterial resistance: Kanamycin, 50 μg/mL
  Growth temperature: 37°C
  Growth strain: DH5alpha
  Copy number: Unknown
Gene/Insert
  Gene/Insert name: D4H (alt name: Mutant D4 (D434S) domain of the cholesterol-dependent cytolysin perfringolysin O)
  Species: Clostridium perfringens
  Insert size (bp): 336
  GenBank ID: WP_003479450.1
  Entrez Gene: pfoA (a.k.a. I6G60_RS00735, I6G60_00735)
  Tag / fusion protein: His6 (N terminal on insert); monomeric EGFP (N terminal on insert)
  Cloning method: Ligation Independent Cloning
  Sequencing primers: 5′ T7
Resource information
  A portion of this plasmid was derived from a plasmid made by: Mitsuhiro Abe and Toshihide Kobayashi (D4 cDNA). Abe, M., Makino, A., Hullin-Matsuda, F., Kamijo, K., Ohno-Iwashita, Y., Hanada, K., Mizuno, H., Miyawaki, A., Kobayashi, T., A role for sphingomyelin-rich lipid domains in the accumulation of phosphatidylinositol-4,5-bisphosphate to the cleavage furrow during cytokinesis. Mol. Cell. Biol. 32 (8): 1396-1407 (2012). PMID 22331463. https://doi.org/10.1128/MCB.06113-11
Terms and licenses: Academic/Nonprofit Terms; Industry Terms: Not Available to Industry
Depositor comments: Based on the D4H probe described in Maekawa M, Fairn GD (2015) Complementary probes reveal that phosphatidylserine is required for the proper transbilayer distribution of cholesterol. J Cell Sci 128:1422–1433. https://doi.org/10.1242/jcs.164715
How to cite: pET28 His6-mEGFP-D4H was a gift from Catherine Tomasetto (Addgene plasmid # 226373 ; http://n2t.net/addgene:226373 ; RRID:Addgene_226373)
